>Addgene plasmid #53567 | Chicken ArcLight S174 | depositor full sequence | sequence record 83744 | Chicken ArcLight S174 sequence 6952 bps
CGCCATTCTGCCTGGGGACGTCGGAGCTAGCTTGATTTAGGTGACACTATAGAATACAAGCTTCGCCACC
ATGGAGACGACTGTGAGGTATGAACAGGGGTCAGAGCTCACTAAAACTTCGAGCTCTCCAACAGCAGATG
AGCCCACGATAAAGATTGATGATGGTCGTGATGAGGGTAATGAACAAGACAGCTGTTCCAATACCATTAG
GAGAAAAATTTCCCCGTTTGTGATGTCATTTGGATTCAGAGTATTTGGAGTTGTGCTTATCATTGTAGAC
ATCATAGTGGTGATTGTGGATCTGGCCATCAGTGAGAAGAAAAGAGGCATTAGAGAGATTCTTGAAGGTG
TTTCCCTGGCTATAGCACTCTTCTTCCTTGTTGATGTTCTCATGAGAGTGTTTGTTGAAGGCTTCAAGAA
CTATTTCCGGTCCAAACTGAATACTTTGGATGCAGTCATAGTAGTGGGCACTCTGCTAATTAATATGACC
TACTCCTTCTCTGACCTTGCTGCCACAGATCAGATGCCGCAGATGGTTACTCTTCTTCGAGTTCTGAGAA
TTGTTATCTTAATAAGAATATTTCGCCTGGCTTCAGGGGATCCCATGAGTAAAGGAGAAGAACTTTTCAC
TGGAGTTGTCCCAATTCTTGTTGAATTAGATGGTGATGTTAATGGGCACAAATTTTCTGTCAGTGGAGAG
GGTGAAGGTGATGCAACATACGGAAAACTTACCCTTAAATTTATTTGCACTACTGGAAAACTACCTGTTC
CATGGCCAACACTTGTCACTACTTTAACTTATGGTGTTCAATGCTTTTCAAGATACCCAGATCATATGAA
ACGGCATGACTTTTTCAAGAGTGCCATGCCCGAAGGTTATGTACAGGAAAGAACTATATTTTTCAAAGAT
GACGGGAACTACAAGACACGTGCTGAAGTCAAGTTTGAAGGTGATACCCTTGTTAATAGAATCGAGTTAA
AAGGTATTGATTTTAAAGAAGATGGAAACATTCTTGGACACAAATTGGAATACAACTATAACGATCACCA
GGTGTACATCATGGCAGACAAACAAAAGAATGGAATCAAAGCTAACTTCAAAATTAGACACAACATTGAA
GATGGAGGCGTTCAACTAGCAGACCATTATCAACAAAATACTCCAATTGGCGATGGGCCCGTCCTTTTAC
CAGACAACCATTACCTGTTTACAACTTCTACTCTTTCGAAAGATCCCAACGAAAAGAGAGACCACATGGT
CCTTCTTGAGTTTGTAACAGCTGATGGGATTACACATGGCATGGATGAACTATACAAATGATCTAGAACT
ATAGTGAGTCGTATTACGTAGATCCAGACATGATAAGATACATTGATGAGTTTGGACAAACCACAACTAG
AATGCAGTGAAAAAAATGCTTTATTTGTGAAATTTGTGATGCTATTGCTTTATTTGTAACCATTATAAGC
TGCAATAAACAAGTTAACAACAACAATTGCATTCATTTTATGTTTCAGGTTCAGGGGGAGGTGTGGGAGG
TTTTTTAATTGATATCCGCGGCGCCAATGCATTGGGCCCGGTACCCTGTGGAATGTGTGTCAGTTAGGGT
GTGGAAAGTCCCCAGGCTCCCCAGCAGGCAGAAGTATGCAAAGCATGCATCTCAATTAGTCAGCAACCAG
GTGTGGAAAGTCCCCAGGCTCCCCAGCAGGCAGAAGTATGCAAAGCATGCATCTCAATTAGTCAGCAACC
ATAGTCCCGCCCCTAACTCCGCCCATCCCGCCCCTAACTCCGCCCAGTTCCGCCCATTCTCCGCCCCATG
GCTGACTAATTTTTTTTATTTATGCAGAGGCCGAGGCCGCCTCTGCCTCTGAGCTATTCCAGAAGTAGTG
AGGAGGCTTTTTTGGAGGCCTAGGCTTTTGCAAAAAGCTCCCGGGAGCTTGTATATCCATTTTCGGATCT
GATCAGCACGTGATGAAAAAGCCTGAACTCACCGCGACGTCTGTCGAGAAGTTTCTGATCGAAAAGTTCG
ACAGCGTCTCCGACCTGATGCAGCTCTCGGAGGGCGAAGAATCTCGTGCTTTCAGCTTCGATGTAGGAGG
GCGTGGATATGTCCTGCGGGTAAATAGCTGCGCCGATGGTTTCTACAAAGATCGTTATGTTTATCGGCAC
TTTGCATCGGCCGCGCTCCCGATTCCGGAAGTGCTTGACATTGGGGAATTCAGCGAGAGCCTGACCTATT
GCATCTCCCGCCGTGCACAGGGTGTCACGTTGCAAGACCTGCCTGAAACCGAACTGCCCGCTGTTCTGCA
GCCGGTCGCGGAGGCCATGGATGCGATCGCTGCGGCCGATCTTAGCCAGACGAGCGGGTTCGGCCCATTC
GGACCGCAAGGAATCGGTCAATACACTACATGGCGTGATTTCATATGCGCGATTGCTGATCCCCATGTGT
ATCACTGGCAAACTGTGATGGACGACACCGTCAGTGCGTCCGTCGCGCAGGCTCTCGATGAGCTGATGCT
TTGGGCCGAGGACTGCCCCGAAGTCCGGCACCTCGTGCACGCGGATTTCGGCTCCAACAATGTCCTGACG
GACAATGGCCGCATAACAGCGGTCATTGACTGGAGCGAGGCGATGTTCGGGGATTCCCAATACGAGGTCG
CCAACATCTTCTTCTGGAGGCCGTGGTTGGCTTGTATGGAGCAGCAGACGCGCTACTTCGAGCGGAGGCA
TCCGGAGCTTGCAGGATCGCCGCGGCTCCGGGCGTATATGCTCCGCATTGGTCTTGACCAACTCTATCAG
AGCTTGGTTGACGGCAATTTCGATGATGCAGCTTGGGCGCAGGGTCGATGCGACGCAATCGTCCGATCCG
GAGCCGGGACTGTCGGGCGTACACAAATCGCCCGCAGAAGCGCGGCCGTCTGGACCGATGGCTGTGTAGA
AGTACTCGCCGATAGTGGAAACCGACGCCCCAGCACTCGTCCGAGGGCAAAGGAATAGCACGTGCTACGA
GATTTCGATTCCACCGCCGCCTTCTATGAAAGGTTGGGCTTCGGAATCGTTTTCCGGGACGCCGGCTGGA
TGATCCTCCAGCGCGGGGATCTCATGCTGGAGTTCTTCGCCCACCCCAACTTGTTTATTGCAGCTTATAA
TGGTTACAAATAAAGCAATAGCATCACAAATTTCACAAATAAAGCATTTTTTTCACTGCATTCTAGTTGT
GGTTTGTCCAAACTCATCAATGTATCTTATCATGTCTGTATACCGTACGCGCTTGGCGTAATCATGGTCA
TAGCTGTTTCCTGTGTGAAATTGTTATCCGCTCACAATTCCACACAACATACGAGCCGGAAGCATAAAGT
GTAAAGCCTGGGGTGCCTAATGAGTGAGCTAACTCACATTAATTGCGTTGCGCTCACTGCCCGCTTTCCA
GTCGGGAAACCTGTCGTGCCAGCTGCATTAATGAATCGGCCAACGCGCGGGGAGAGGCGGTTTGCGTATT
GGGCGCTCTTCCGCTTCCTCGCTCACTGACTCGCTGCGCTCGGTCGTTCGGCTGCGGCGAGCGGTATCAG
CTCACTCAAAGGCGGTAATACGGTTATCCACAGAATCAGGGGATAACGCAGGAAAGAACATGTGAGCAAA
AGGCCAGCAAAAGGCCAGGAACCGTAAAAAGGCCGCGTTGCTGGCGTTTTTCCATAGGCTCCGCCCCCCT
GACGAGCATCACAAAAATCGACGCTCAAGTCAGAGGTGGCGAAACCCGACAGGACTATAAAGATACCAGG
CGTTTCCCCCTGGAAGCTCCCTCGTGCGCTCTCCTGTTCCGACCCTGCCGCTTACCGGATACCTGTCCGC
CTTTCTCCCTTCGGGAAGCGTGGCGCTTTCTCATAGCTCACGCTGTAGGTATCTCAGTTCGGTGTAGGTC
GTTCGCTCCAAGCTGGGCTGTGTGCACGAACCCCCCGTTCAGCCCGACCGCTGCGCCTTATCCGGTAACT
ATCGTCTTGAGTCCAACCCGGTAAGACACGACTTATCGCCACTGGCAGCAGCCACTGGTAACAGGATTAG
CAGAGCGAGGTATGTAGGCGGTGCTACAGAGTTCTTGAAGTGGTGGCCTAACTACGGCTACACTAGAAGG
ACAGTATTTGGTATCTGCGCTCTGCTGAAGCCAGTTACCTTCGGAAAAAGAGTTGGTAGCTCTTGATCCG
GCAAACAAACCACCGCTGGTAGCGGTGGTTTTTTTGTTTGCAAGCAGCAGATTACGCGCAGAAAAAAAGG
ATCTCAAGAAGATCCTTTGATCTTTTCTACGGGGTCTGACGCTCAGTGGAACGAAAACTCACGTTAAGGG
ATTTTGGTCATGAGATTATCAAAAAGGATCTTCACCTAGATCCTTTTAAATTAAAAATGAAGTTTTAAAT
CAATCTAAAGTATATATGAGTAAACTTGGTCTGACAGTTACCAATGCTTAATCAGTGAGGCACCTATCTC
AGCGATCTGTCTATTTCGTTCATCCATAGTTGCCTGACTCCCCGTCGTGTAGATAACTACGATACGGGAG
GGCTTACCATCTGGCCCCAGTGCTGCAATGATACCGCGAGACCCACGCTCACCGGCTCCAGATTTATCAG
CAATAAACCAGCCAGCCGGAAGGGCCGAGCGCAGAAGTGGTCCTGCAACTTTATCCGCCTCCATCCAGTC
TATTAATTGTTGCCGGGAAGCTAGAGTAAGTAGTTCGCCAGTTAATAGTTTGCGCAACGTTGTTGCCATT
GCTACAGGCATCGTGGTGTCACGCTCGTCGTTTGGTATGGCTTCATTCAGCTCCGGTTCCCAACGATCAA
GGCGAGTTACATGATCCCCCATGTTGTGCAAAAAAGCGGTTAGCTCCTTCGGTCCTCCGATCGTTGTCAG
AAGTAAGTTGGCCGCAGTGTTATCACTCATGGTTATGGCAGCACTGCATAATTCTCTTACTGTCATGCCA
TCCGTAAGATGCTTTTCTGTGACTGGTGAGTACTCAACCAAGTCATTCTGAGAATAGTGTATGCGGCGAC
CGAGTTGCTCTTGCCCGGCGTCAATACGGGATAATACCGCGCCACATAGCAGAACTTTAAAAGTGCTCAT
CATTGGAAAACGTTCTTCGGGGCGAAAACTCTCAAGGATCTTACCGCTGTTGAGATCCAGTTCGATGTAA
CCCACTCGTGCACCCAACTGATCTTCAGCATCTTTTACTTTCACCAGCGTTTCTGGGTGAGCAAAAACAG
GAAGGCAAAATGCCGCAAAAAAGGGAATAAGGGCGACACGGAAATGTTGAATACTCATACTCTTCCTTTT
TCAATATTATTGAAGCATTTATCAGGGTTATTGTCTCATGAGCGGATACATATTTGAATGTATTTAGAAA
AATAAACAAATAGGGGTTCCGCGCACATTTCCCCGAAAAGTGCCACCTAAATTGTAAGCGTTAATATTTT
GTTAAAATTCGCGTTAAATTTTTGTTAAATCAGCTCATTTTTTAACCAATAGGCCGAAATCGGCAAAATC
CCTTATAAATCAAAAGAATAGACCGAGATAGGGT
[37 nt withheld, positions 5565-5601]
AAAGAACGTGGACTCCAACGTCAAAGG
[49 nt withheld, positions 5629-5677]
T
[91 nt withheld, positions 5679-5769]
G
[124 nt withheld, positions 5771-5894]
CCCATTCGCCATTCAGGCTGCGCAACTGTTGGGAAGGGCGATCGGTGCGGGCCTCTTCGCTATTACGCCA
GTCGACCATAGCCAATTCAATATGGCGTATATGGACTCATGCCAATTCAATATGGTGGATCTGGACCTGT
GCCAATTCAATATGGCGTATATGGACTCGTGCCAATTCAATATGGTGGATCTGGACCCCAGCCAATTCAA
TATGGCGGACTTGGCACCATGCCAATTCAATATGGCGGACTTGGCACTGTGCCAACTGGGGAGGGGTCTA
CTTGGCACGGTGCCAAGTTTGAGGAGGGGTCTTGGCCCTGTGCCAAGTCCGCCATATTGAATTGGCATGG
TGCCAATAATGGCGGCCATATTGGCTATATGCCAGGATCAATATATAGGCAATATCCAATATGGCCCTAT
GCCAATATGGCTATTGGCCAGGTTCAATACTATGTATTGGCCCTATGCCATATAGTATTCCATATATGGG
TTTTCCTATTGACGTAGATAGCCCCTCCCAATGGGCGGTCCCATATACCATATATGGGGCTTCCTAATAC
CGCCCATAGCCACTCCCCCATTGACGTCAATGGTCTCTATATATGGTCTTTCCTATTGACGTCATATGGG
CGGTCCTATTGACGTATATGGCGCCTCCCCCATTGACGTCAATTACGGTAAATGGCCCGCCTGGCTCAAT
GCCCATTGACGTCAATAGGACCACCCACCATTGACGTCAATGGGATGGCTCATTGCCCATTCATATCCGT
TCTCACGCCCCCTATTGACGTCAATGACGGTAAATGGCCCACTTGGCAGTACATCAATATCTATTAATAG
TAACTTGGCAAGTACATTACTATTGGAAGGACGCCAGGGTACATTGGCAGTACTCCCATTGACGTCAATG
GCGGTAAATGGCCCGCGATGGCTGCCAAGTACATCCCCATTGACGTCAATGGGGAGGGGCAATGACGCAA
ATGGGCGTTCCATTGACGTAAATGGGCGGTAGGCGTGCCTAATGGGAGGTCTATATAAGCAATGCTCGTT
TAGGGAAC
Features (pLannotate 1.2.2; 18 found; start..end, strand, type, name):
     35..53      +  promoter       SP6 promoter: promoter for bacteriophage SP6 RNA polymerase
    605..1319    +  CDS            superecliptic pHluorin (fragment): pH-sensitive mutant of green fluorescent protein (Ng et al., 2002) excited strongly by blue light at neutral pH but minimally fluorescent at acidic pH
   1329..1346    -  promoter       T7 promoter (fragment): promoter for bacteriophage T7 RNA polymerase
   1351..1485    -  polyA_signal   SV40 poly(A) signal: SV40 polyadenylation signal
   1595..1924    +  promoter       SV40 promoter: SV40 enhancer and early promoter
   1973..2998    +  CDS            HygR: aminoglycoside phosphotransferase from E. coli; aph(4)-Ia; confers resistance to hygromycin
   3008..3133    +  CDS            ble (fragment): BLE_KLEPN - Experimental evidence at protein level: Swiss-Prot protein existence level 1. Binding protein with a strong affinity to the bleomycin family of antibiotics. Binds to CL990; an antimitotic-antibiotic compound. From Klebsiella pneumoniae.
   3128..3249    +  polyA_signal   SV40 poly(A) signal: SV40 polyadenylation signal
   3311..3327    -  protein_bind   lac operator: The lac repressor binds to the lac operator to inhibit transcription in E. coli. This inhibition can be relieved by adding lactose or isopropyl-β-D-thiogalactopyranoside (IPTG). lac repressor encoded by lacI
   3335..3365    -  promoter       lac promoter: promoter for the E. coli lac operon
   3380..3401    -  protein_bind   CAP binding site: CAP binding activates transcription in the presence of cAMP. E. coli catabolite activator protein
   3414..3506    -  CDS            lacI (fragment): lac repressor; lacI; The lac repressor binds to the lac operator to inhibit transcription in E. coli. This inhibition can be relieved by adding lactose or isopropyl-β-D-thiogalactopyranoside (IPTG).
   3689..4277    -  rep_origin     ori: high-copy-number ColE1/pMB1/pBR322/pUC origin of replication
   4448..5308    -  CDS            AmpR: β-lactamase; bla; confers resistance to ampicillin, carbenicillin, and related antibiotics
   5309..5413    -  promoter       AmpR promoter: bla
   5466..5894    -  rep_origin     f1 ori (sequence partly withheld): f1 bacteriophage origin of replication; arrow indicates direction of (+) strand synthesis
   5899..5965    -  CDS            lacZα (fragment): LacZα fragment of β-galactosidase; lacZ fragment
   5968..6952    +  promoter       CMV IE94 promoter: enhancer/promoter region of simian cytomegalovirus major immediate early transcription unit IE94
