[The description below was written by a language model from this plasmid's Addgene catalogue record and pLannotate feature annotations shown in this document.]
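Description:
Chicken ArcLight S174 is a mammalian expression plasmid built on a pCS2+ backbone that encodes a genetically encoded fluorescent voltage sensor of the ArcLight family, designed for faster response kinetics. In bacteria it is maintained at high copy from a ColE1/pUC-type origin and selected through the β-lactamase (AmpR) gene. An f1 origin and remnants of lac regulatory and lacZα sequences are also present. For selection in mammalian cells, the plasmid carries a hygromycin resistance gene driven by the SV40 enhancer/early promoter and followed by an SV40 polyadenylation signal. A short bleomycin-resistance fragment annotated just downstream appears to be a cloning remnant.

The sensor is a fusion of about 1.25 kb cloned between HindIII and BamHI sites. Its N-terminal part is the voltage-sensing domain of the chicken (Gallus gallus) voltage-sensitive phosphatase. This domain carries an R153Q mutation and an extra glutamate inserted directly after the start methionine, and it is truncated at S175 (S174 in native numbering). Super ecliptic pHluorin with the A227D mutation is fused directly after this point, so voltage-driven movements of the sensing domain change the fluorescence output. The depositor notes an E14K difference from the reference phosphatase sequence, which may be a polymorphism or a PCR error, and reports that the plasmid still functions as published. Transcription is driven by the simian CMV IE94 enhancer/promoter typical of pCS2+ and terminated by an SV40 poly(A) signal. An SP6 promoter upstream of the insert could allow in vitro transcription. The automated feature table annotates only the pHluorin portion of the fusion, not the chicken voltage-sensing domain. The construct is used for optical recording of membrane potential changes in transfected cells.
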