Addgene plasmid #53567: Chicken ArcLight S174
Purpose: Genetically encoded voltage sensor ArcLight with improved kinetics
Depositing lab: Vincent Pieribone. Depositing organization: John B. Pierce Laboratory. Publication: Fluorescent protein voltage probes derived from ArcLight that respond to membrane voltage changes with fast kinetics. Han Z, Jin L, Platisa J, Cohen LB, Baker BJ, Pieribone VA. PLoS One. 2013 Nov 27;8(11):e81295. doi: 10.1371/journal.pone.0081295. eCollection 2013. PubMed 24312287.
Backbone
  Vector backbone: pCS2+
  Backbone size w/o insert (bp): 5701
  Total vector size (bp): 6955
  Vector type: Mammalian Expression
  Selectable markers: Hygromycin
Growth in bacteria
  Bacterial resistance: Ampicillin, 100 μg/mL
  Growth temperature: 37°C
  Growth strain: Top10
  Copy number: High Copy
Gene/Insert
  Gene/Insert name: Chicken ArcLight-S174 (alt names: Chicken-S174; Gg-VSD ArcLight S174)
  Species: G. gallus (chicken), Synthetic; Aequorea victoria
  Insert size (bp): 1251
  Mutation: Gg-VSP contains an R153Q mutation and an amino acid E (GAG) was introduced immediately after the start M (ATG); Gg-VSP is truncated at S175 (S174 in the native Gg-VSP sequence) and super ecliptic pHluorin containing a A227D (FP numbering) mutation is fused to the C-terminal (after S175).
  GenBank ID: XP_417079.2 AY533296
  Promoter: CMV
  Cloning method: Restriction Enzyme; 5′ cloning site HindIII (not destroyed); 3′ cloning site BamHI (not destroyed)
  Sequencing primers: 5′ AGAGGGTGAAGGTGATGCAACATAC; 3′ ACCTTCGGGCATGGCACTCTTG
Terms and licenses: Academic/Nonprofit Terms; Industry Terms: Not Available to Industry
Depositor comments: The chicken voltage sensitive phosphatase (VSP) sequence used in this construct contains an E14K mutation, when compared to the reference sequence XP_417079.2 (the full plasmid sequence provided includes K14). This mutation could be polymorphism at the site or a PCR error. The depositing laboratory states that the plasmid functions as described in the associated publication.
How to cite: Chicken ArcLight S174 was a gift from Vincent Pieribone (Addgene plasmid # 53567 ; http://n2t.net/addgene:53567 ; RRID:Addgene_53567)
