>Addgene plasmid #53567 | Chicken ArcLight S174 | addgene partial sequence | sequence record 92099 | SP6 5'-ATTTAGGTGACACTATAG-3'
CGACTGTGAGGTATGAACAGGGGTCAGAGCTCACTAAAACTTCGAGCTCTCCAACAGCAGATGAGCCCAC
GATAAAGATTGATGATGGTCGTGATGAGGGTAATGAACAAGACAGCTGTTCCAATACCATTAGGAGAAAA
ATTTCCCCGTTTGTGATGTCATTTGGATTCAGAGTATTTGGAGTTGTGCTTATCATTGTAGACATCATAG
TGGTGATTGTGGATCTGGCCATCAGTGAGAAGAAAAGAGGCATTAGAGAGATTCTTGAAGGTGTTTCCCT
GGCTATAGCACTCTTCTTCCTTGTTGATGTTCTCATGAGAGTGTTTGTTGAAGGCTTCAAGAACTATTTC
CGGTCCAAACTGAATACTTTGGATGCAGTCATAGTAGTGGGCACTCTGCTAATTAATATGACCTACTCCT
TCTCTGACCTTGCTGCCACAGATCAGATGCCGCAGATGGTTACTCTTCTTCGAGTTCTGAGAATTGTTAT
CTTAATAAGAATATTTCGCCTGGCTTCAGGGGATCCCATGAGTAAAGGAGAAGAACTTTTCACTGGAGTT
GTCCCAATTCTTGTTGAATTAGATGGTGATGTTAATGGGCACAAATTTTCTGTCAGTGGAGAGGGTGAAG
GTGATGCAACATACGGAAAACTTACCCTTAAATTTATTTGCACTACTGGAAAACTACCTGTTCCATGGCC
AACACTTGTCACTACTTTAACTTATGGTGTTCAATGCTTTTCAAGATACCCAGATCATATGAAACGGCAT
GACTTTTTCAAGAGTGCCATGCCCGAAGGTTATGTACAGGAAAGAACTATATTTTTCAAAGATGACGGGA
ACTACAAGACACGTGCTGAAGTCAAGTTTGAAGGTGATACCCTTGTTAATAGAATCGAGTTAAAAGGTAT
TG
