>Addgene plasmid #53567 | Chicken ArcLight S174 | addgene partial sequence | sequence record 93505 | CMV-F 5'-CGCAAATGGGCGGTAGGCGTG-3'
AGGGAACCGCCATTCTGCCTGGGGACGTCGGAGCTAGCTTGATTTAGGTGACACTATAGAATACAAGCTT
CGCCACCATGGAGACGACTGTGAGGTATGAACAGGGGTCAGAGCTCACTAAAACTTCGAGCTCTCCAACA
GCAGATGAGCCCACGATAAAGATTGATGATGGTCGTGATGAGGGTAATGAACAAGACAGCTGTTCCAATA
CCATTAGGAGAAAAATTTCCCCGTTTGTGATGTCATTTGGATTCAGAGTATTTGGAGTTGTGCTTATCAT
TGTAGACATCATAGTGGTGATTGTGGATCTGGCCATCAGTGAGAAGAAAAGAGGCATTAGAGAGATTCTT
GAAGGTGTTTCCCTGGCTATAGCACTCTTCTTCCTTGTTGATGTTCTCATGAGAGTGTTTGTTGAAGGCT
TCAAGAACTATTTCCGGTCCAAACTGAATACTTTGGATGCAGTCATAGTAGTGGGCACTCTGCTAATTAA
TATGACCTACTCCTTCTCTGACCTTGCTGCCACAGATCAGATGCCGCAGATGGTTACTCTTCTTCGAGTT
CTGAGAATTGTTATCTTAATAAGAATATTTCGCCTGGCTTCAGGGGATCCCATGAGTAAAGGAGAAGAAC
TTTTCACTGGAGTTGTCCCAATTCTTGTTGAATTAGATGGTGATGTTAATGGGCACAAATTTTCTGTCAG
TGGAGAGGGTGAAGGTGATGCAACATACGGAAAACTTACCCTTAAATTTATTTGCACTACTGGAAA
