>Addgene plasmid #53567 | Chicken ArcLight S174 | addgene partial sequence | sequence record 93506 | pBABE3 5'-ACCCTAACTGACACACATTCC-3'
AAAACCTCCCACACCTCCCCCTGAACCTGAAACATAAAATGAATGCAATTGTTGTTGTTAACTTGTTTAT
TGCAGCTTATAATGGTTACAAATAAAGCAATAGCATCACAAATTTCACAAATAAAGCATTTTTTTCACTG
CATTCTAGTTGTGGTTTGTCCAAACTCATCAATGTATCTTATCATGTCTGGATCTACGTAATACGACTCA
CTATAGTTCTAGATCATTTGTATAGTTCATCCATGCCATGTGTAATCCCATCAGCTGTTACAAACTCAAG
AAGGACCATGTGGTCTCTCTTTTCGTTGGGATCTTTCGAAAGAGTAGAAGTTGTAAACAGGTAATGGTTG
TCTGGTAAAAGGACGGGCCCATCGCCAATTGGAGTATTTTGTTGATAATGGTCTGCTAGTTGAACGCCTC
CATCTTCAATGTTGTGTCTAATTTTGAAGTTAGCTTTGATTCCATTCTTTTGTTTGTCTGCCATGATGTA
CACCTGGTGATCGTTATAGTTGTATTCCAATTTGTGTCCAAGAATGTTTCCATCTTCTTTAAAATCAATA
CCTTTTAACTCGATTCTATTAACAAGGGTATCACCTTCAAACTTGACTTCAGCACGTGTCTTGTAGTTCC
CGTCATCTTTGAAAAATATAGTTCTTTCCTGTACATAACCTTCGGGCATGGCACTCTTGAAAAAGTCATG
CCGTTTCATATGATCTGGGTATCTTGAAAAGCATTGAACACCATAAGTTAAAGTAGTGACAAGTGTTGGC
CATGGAACAGGTAGTTTTCCAGTAGTGCAA
